>Addgene plasmid #64843 | pLVX-Tight-Puro_MYRF | depositor full sequence | sequence record 109339 | pLVX-Tight-Puro_MYRF sequence 11115 bps
TGGAAGGGCTAATTCACTCCCAAAGAAGACAAGATATCCTTGATCTGTGGATCTACCACACACAAGGCTA
CTTCCCTGATTAGCAGAACTACACACCAGGGCCAGGGGTCAGATATCCACTGACCTTTGGATGGTGCTAC
AAGCTAGTACCAGTTGAGCCAGATAAGGTAGAAGAGGCCAATAAAGGAGAGAACACCAGCTTGTTACACC
CTGTGAGCCTGCATGGGATGGATGACCCGGAGAGAGAAGTGTTAGAGTGGAGGTTTGACAGCCGCCTAGC
ATTTCATCACGTGGCCCGAGAGCTGCATCCGGAGTACTTCAAGAACTGCTGATATCGAGCTTGCTACAAG
GGACTTTCCGCTGGGGACTTTCCAGGGAGGCGTGGCCTGGGCGGGACTGGGGAGTGGCGAGCCCTCAGAT
CCTGCATATAAGCAGCTGCTTTTTGCCTGTACTGGGTCTCTCTGGTTAGACCAGATCTGAGCCTGGGAGC
TCTCTGGCTAACTAGGGAACCCACTGCTTAAGCCTCAATAAAGCTTGCCTTGAGTGCTTCAAGTAGTGTG
TGCCCGTCTGTTGTGTGACTCTGGTAACTAGAGATCCCTCAGACCCTTTTAGTCAGTGTGGAAAATCTCT
AGCAGTGGCGCCCGAACAGGGACTTGAAAGCGAAAGGGAAACCAGAGGAGCTCTCTCGACGCAGGACTCG
GCTTGCTGAAGCGCGCACGGCAAGAGGCGAGGGGCGGCGACTGGTGAGTACGCCAAAAATTTTGACTAGC
GGAGGCTAGAAGGAGAGAGATGGGTGCGAGAGCGTCAGTATTAAGCGGGGGAGAATTAGATCGCGATGGG
AAAAAATTCGGTTAAGGCCAGGGGGAAAGAAAAAATATAAATTAAAACATATAGTATGGGCAAGCAGGGA
GCTAGAACGATTCGCAGTTAATCCTGGCCTGTTAGAAACATCAGAAGGCTGTAGACAAATACTGGGACAG
CTACAACCATCCCTTCAGACAGGATCAGAAGAACTTAGATCATTATATAATACAGTAGCAACCCTCTATT
GTGTGCATCAAAGGATAGAGATAAAAGACACCAAGGAAGCTTTAGACAAGATAGAGGAAGAGCAAAACAA
AAGTAAGACCACCGCACAGCAAGCGGCCGGCCGCTGATCTTCAGACCTGGAGGAGGAGATATGAGGGACA
ATTGGAGAAGTGAATTATATAAATATAAAGTAGTAAAAATTGAACCATTAGGAGTAGCACCCACCAAGGC
AAAGAGAAGAGTGGTGCAGAGAGAAAAAAGAGCAGTGGGAATAGGAGCTTTGTTCCTTGGGTTCTTGGGA
GCAGCAGGAAGCACTATGGGCGCAGCGTCAATGACGCTGACGGTACAGGCCAGACAATTATTGTCTGGTA
TAGTGCAGCAGCAGAACAATTTGCTGAGGGCTATTGAGGCGCAACAGCATCTGTTGCAACTCACAGTCTG
GGGCATCAAGCAGCTCCAGGCAAGAATCCTGGCTGTGGAAAGATACCTAAAGGATCAACAGCTCCTGGGG
ATTTGGGGTTGCTCTGGAAAACTCATTTGCACCACTGCTGTGCCTTGGAATGCTAGTTGGAGTAATAAAT
CTCTGGAACAGATTTGGAATCACACGACCTGGATGGAGTGGGACAGAGAAATTAACAATTACACAAGCTT
AATACACTCCTTAATTGAAGAATCGCAAAACCAGCAAGAAAAGAATGAACAAGAATTATTGGAATTAGAT
AAATGGGCAAGTTTGTGGAATTGGTTTAACATAACAAATTGGCTGTGGTATATAAAATTATTCATAATGA
TAGTAGGAGGCTTGGTAGGTTTAAGAATAGTTTTTGCTGTACTTTCTATAGTGAATAGAGTTAGGCAGGG
ATATTCACCATTATCGTTTCAGACCCACCTCCCAACCCCGAGGGGACCCGACAGGCCCGAAGGAATAGAA
GAAGAAGGTGGAGAGAGAGACAGAGACAGATCCATTCGATTAGTGAACGGATCTCGACGGTATCGCCTTT
AAAAGAAAAGGGGGGATTGGGGGGTACAGTGCAGGGGAAAGAATAGTAGACATAATAGCAACAGACATAC
AAACTAAAGAACTACAAAAACAAATTACAAAAATTCAAAATTTTCGGGTTTATTACAGGGACAGCAGAGA
TCCAGTTTATCGATGAGGCCCTTTCGTCTTCACTCGAGTTTACTCCCTATCAGTGATAGAGAACGTATGT
CGAGTTTACTCCCTATCAGTGATAGAGAACGATGTCGAGTTTACTCCCTATCAGTGATAGAGAACGTATG
TCGAGTTTACTCCCTATCAGTGATAGAGAACGTATGTCGAGTTTACTCCCTATCAGTGATAGAGAACGTA
TGTCGAGTTTATCCCTATCAGTGATAGAGAACGTATGTCGAGTTTACTCCCTATCAGTGATAGAGAACGT
ATGTCGAGGTAGGCGTGTACGGTGGGAGGCCTATATAAGCAGAGCTCGTTTAGTGAACCGTCAGATCGCC
TGGAGAAGGATCCGCGGCCGCACCATGGAGGTGGTGGACGAGACCGAAGCGCTGCAGCGCTTCTTCGAAG
GCCATGACATCAGCGGTGCCCTGGAGCCCTCCAATATAGACACCAGTATCCTGGAGGAGTACATTGGCAA
AGAGGACGCCTCTGATCTCTGCTTCCCTGAGATCTCTGCACCAGCCAGCACTGCCTCCTTCCCCCACGGG
CCACCGGCCATTCCCGGCTCCAGCGGGCTCCACCATCTGAGCCCCCCTGGGAGCGGACCATCCCCTGGGC
GCCATGGCCCCCTCCCACCCCCGACCTACGGCACCCCACTCAACTGCAACAACAACAACGGCATGGGCAC
CGCCCCTAAGCCCTTCCTGGGGGGCTCTGGGCCTCCCATCAAAGCAGAGCCAAAGGCCCCCTATGCCCCA
GGCACACTGCCAGACTCGCCCCCAGACTCAGGCTCTGAGGCCTACTCCCCTCAGCAGGTGAATGACCCCC
ATCTTCTACGCACCATAACCCCGGAGACTCTATGCCACGTGGGAGTTTCTTCCCGCCTGGAGCACCCGCC
CCCACCTCCAGCCCACCTGCCAGGCCCACCACCACCGCCACCTCCCCCACCTCACTACCCTGTCCTGCAA
CGGGACCTCTACATGAAGGCTGAGCCCCCTGTACCCCCTTATGCTGCCATGGGGCCGGGTCTGGTGCCCC
CCGAGCTCCATCACACCCAGCAGACCCAGGTGCTACACCAGCTGCTGCAACAGCATGGAGCTGAACTCCC
TCCACACCCCTCTAAGAAGAGGAAGCACTCTGAATCACCCCCCAACACCCTCAATGCCCAAATGCTGAAC
GGAATGATCAAGCAGGAACCTGGGACTGTCACAGCCTTGCCTCCACACCCTGCCAGAGCCCCATCCCCTC
CATGGCCTCCTCAAGGCCCACTGTCACCTGGCACTGGATCCTTGCCCCTCAGCATTGCCCGAGCCCAGAC
TCCACCCTGGCACCCGCCAGGTGCACCCTCCCCAGGCCTCCTGCAGGACAGTGACAGCCTCAGTGGCTCC
TATTTGGACCCCAACTACCAATCCATCAAATGGCAGCCGCATCAGCAGAACAAGTGGGCGACCCTGTATG
ACGCTAACTACAAGGAGCTGCCTATGCTCACCTATCGTGTGGACGCTGACAAGGGCTTCAACTTTTCCGT
GGGCGACGATGCTTTTGTGTGCCAGAAGAAGAACCACTTCCAGGTGACCGTGTACATCGGCATGCTGGGG
GAGCCCAAGTACGTCAAGACACCGGAAGGCCTCAAGCCCCTGGACTGCTTCTATCTGAAGCTGCATGGTG
TGAAGCTAGAGGCCCTGAACCAGTCTATCAACATTGAGCAGTCACAGTCAGACAGAAGCAAGAGGCCCTT
CAACCCCGTCACGGTCAATCTTCCCCCTGAGCAGGTCACAAAAGTGACCGTGGGGCGGCTCCATTTCAGT
GAGACCACTGCCAACAACATGCGCAAGAAGGGCAAGCCCAACCCTGACCAGAGGTATTTCATGCTGGTGG
TGGCCCTCCAGGCACATGCACAGAACCAGAACTACACACTGGCAGCCCAGATCTCAGAGCGTATCATTGT
GCGGGCCTCTAACCCAGGCCAGTTTGAAAGTGACAGTGACGTGCTGTGGCAACGGGCGCAGCTGCCAGAT
ACGGTCTTCCACCATGGCCGTGTGGGCATCAACACCGACCGGCCAGATGAGGCATTGGTCGTCCACGGCA
ACGTGAAGGTCATGGGTTCTCTTATGCACCCTTCCGATCTGCGGGCCAAGGAGCACGTGCAGGAGGTGGA
CACCACCGAGCAGCTGAAGAGGATCTCTCGGATGCGGCTGGTGCACTACAGATACAAGCCTGAGTTCGCT
GCTAGCGCAGGCATTGAAGCCACCGCACCGGAGACAGGTGTCATCGCCCAGGAAGTGAAGGAGATCCTGC
CTGAAGCTGTGAAGGACACAGGGGATGTAGTCTTTGCCAATGGGAAAACCATAGAGAACTTCCTTGTAGT
GAACAAGGAGCGAATCTTCATGGAGAATGTGGGGGCTGTGAAGGAGTTATGCAAACTGACAGACAACCTA
GAGACTCGCATTGATGAGTTGGAGCGATGGAGCCACAAGCTGGCCAAGCTGCGGCGCCTTGACAGCCTCA
AGTCAACTGGCAGCTCAGGGGCTTTCAGCCATGCAGGGAGCCAGTTTAGCCGGGCAGGCAGTGTCCCCCA
CAAAAAGAGGCCCCCTAAACTGGCCAATAAGTCATCGCCAGCGGTCCCAGACCAGGCCTGCATCAGTCAG
CGTTTTCTGCAGGGAACTATCATAGCTCTGGTGGTGGTCATGGCCTTCAGCGTGGTGTCTATGTCCACAC
TATATGTGCTGAGCCTGCGCTCTGAAGAGGACCTGGTGGATGCTGATGGCAGGTCCAGCCAGAGCTTCGG
GACCACACAGCTCCGACAGTCCTCCATGACCACCGGACTACCAGGCACACAGCCCTCTTTGCTGCTGGTT
ACCAAGTCAGCCTCGGGTCCAGCTCTCCGTGCCTTGGACCTGTGCTCCAGCCAGCCCTGCCCCATCGTCT
GCTGCTCTCCTCCCGTCTCCAGTCCTGCTACAGATCCTGCCCTTGGCCCCACTCTTACTCCTACTCCAAG
CCCCAGCTCTAACCCCAAGCACTCAGGCCCTGGCCAGATGGCCCCACTGCCAGTCACCAACATCAGAGCC
AAATCCTGGGGCATCTCAGCTAATGGCATCAGCTATTCCAAGCATTCCAAGAGCCTGGAACCTCTGGCCA
GTCCTGTGGTCCCCTTTCCTGGAGGGCAGAGCAAGACCAAGAACAGCCCCAGCTTCAATCTCCAAAGTCG
AGCCCGCAGAGGAGCCCCGCAACCCAGCCCAAGCCCTGCCCAATTCACACAGACCCAGGGCCAGCTAGAC
CCAGCGCCATCCCTGACCTCCATCCAGCTGCTGGAGAATTCCATGCCTATCACTTCTCAGTACTGTGTGC
CAGAAGGTGCTTGCAGGCTTGGCAACTTCACCTACCACATCCCTGTCAGCAGCAGCACACCACTGCACCT
CAGCCTGACCCTGCAGATGAATTCCTCCACCCCTGTGTCCGTGGTACTGTGCAGCCTGACATCGGAGGAG
GAGCCCTGTGAGGAGGGAGGCTTTTTGCAGAGGTTCCACCCGCATCAGGACACCCAGGGCACCTCTCATC
AGTGGCCAGTAACCATCCTGTCCTTCCGTGAATTCACATACCACTTCCGGGTGACATTGCTGGGTCAGGC
CAACTGCAGCTCAGAGGCCATCGTTCAGCCAGCCACCGACTACTACTTCCACTTCTACCGCCTGTGTGAC
TAGACGCGTGAATTCTACCGGGTAGGGGAGGCGCTTTTCCCAAGGCAGTCTGGAGCATGCGCTTTAGCAG
CCCCGCTGGGCACTTGGCGCTACACAAGTGGCCTCTGGCCTCGCACACATTCCACATCCACCGGTAGGCG
CCAACCGGCTCCGTTCTTTGGTGGCCCCTTCGCGCCACCTTCTACTCCTCCCCTAGTCAGGAAGTTCCCC
CCCGCCCCGCAGCTCGCGTCGTGCAGGACGTGACAAATGGAAGTAGCACGTCTCACTAGTCTCGTGCAGA
TGGACAGCACCGCTGAGCAATGGAAGCGGGTAGGCCTTTGGGGCAGCGGCCAATAGCAGCTTTGCTCCTT
CGCTTTCTGGGCTCAGAGGCTGGGAAGGGGTGGGTCCGGGGGCGGGCTCAGGGGCGGGCTCAGGGGCGGG
GCGGGCGCCCGAAGGTCCTCCGGAGGCCCGGCATTCTGCACGCTTCAAAAGCGCACGTCTGCCGCGCTGT
TCTCCTCTTCCTCATCTCCGGGCCTTTCGACCTGCAGCCCAAGCTTACCATGACCGAGTACAAGCCCACG
GTGCGCCTCGCCACCCGCGACGACGTCCCCAGGGCCGTACGCACCCTCGCCGCCGCGTTCGCCGACTACC
CCGCCACGCGCCACACCGTCGATCCGGACCGCCACATCGAGCGGGTCACCGAGCTGCAAGAACTCTTCCT
CACGCGCGTCGGGCTCGACATCGGCAAGGTGTGGGTCGCGGACGACGGCGCCGCGGTGGCGGTCTGGACC
ACGCCGGAGAGCGTCGAAGCGGGGGCGGTGTTCGCCGAGATCGGCCCGCGCATGGCCGAGTTGAGCGGTT
CCCGGCTGGCCGCGCAGCAACAGATGGAAGGCCTCCTGGCGCCGCACCGGCCCAAGGAGCCCGCGTGGTT
CCTGGCCACCGTCGGCGTCTCGCCCGACCACCAGGGCAAGGGTCTGGGCAGCGCCGTCGTGCTCCCCGGA
GTGGAGGCGGCCGAGCGCGCCGGGGTGCCCGCCTTCCTGGAGACCTCCGCGCCCCGCAACCTCCCCTTCT
ACGAGCGGCTCGGCTTCACCGTCACCGCCGACGTCGAGGTGCCCGAAGGACCGCGCACCTGGTGCATGAC
CCGCAAGCCCGGTGCCTGACGGGGCGCGTCTGGAACAATCAACCTCTGGATTACAAAATTTGTGAAAGAT
TGACTGGTATTCTTAACTATGTTGCTCCTTTTACGCTATGTGGATACGCTGCTTTAATGCCTTTGTATCA
TGCTATTGCTTCCCGTATGGCTTTCATTTTCTCCTCCTTGTATAAATCCTGGTTGCTGTCTCTTTATGAG
GAGTTGTGGCCCGTTGTCAGGCAACGTGGCGTGGTGTGCACTGTGTTTGCTGACGCAACCCCCACTGGTT
GGGGCATTGCCACCACCTGTCAGCTCCTTTCCGGGACTTTCGCTTTCCCCCTCCCTATTGCCACGGCGGA
ACTCATCGCCGCCTGCCTTGCCCGCTGCTGGACAGGGGCTCGGCTGTTGGGCACTGACAATTCCGTGGTG
TTGTCGGGGAAGCTGACGTCCTTTCCATGGCTGCTCGCCTGTGTTGCCACCTGGATTCTGCGCGGGACGT
CCTTCTGCTACGTCCCTTCGGCCCTCAATCCAGCGGACCTTCCTTCCCGCGGCCTGCTGCCGGCTCTGCG
GCCTCTTCCGCGTCTTCGCCTTCGCCCTCAGACGAGTCGGATCTCCCTTTGGGCCGCCTCCCCGCCTGGA
ATTAATTCTGCAGTCGAGACCTAGAAAAACATGGAGCAATCACAAGTAGCAATACAGCAGCTACCAATGC
TGATTGTGCCTGGCTAGAAGCACAAGAGGAGGAGGAGGTGGGTTTTTCCAGTCACACCTCAGGTACCTTT
AAGACCAATGACTTACAAGGCAGCTGTAGATCTTAGCCACTTTTTAAAAGAAAAGAGGGGACTGGAAGGG
CTAATTCACTCCCAACGAAGACAAGATATCCTTGATCTGTGGATCTACCACACACAAGGCTACTTCCCTG
ATTAGCAGAACTACACACCAGGGCCAGGGGTCAGATATCCACTGACCTTTGGATGGTGCTACAAGCTAGT
ACCAGTTGAGCCAGATAAGGTAGAAGAGGCCAATAAAGGAGAGAACACCAGCTTGTTACACCCTGTGAGC
CTGCATGGGATGGATGACCCGGAGAGAGAAGTGTTAGAGTGGAGGTTTGACAGCCGCCTAGCATTTCATC
ACGTGGCCCGAGAGCTGCATCCGGAGTACTTCAAGAACTGCTGATATCGAGCTTGCTACAAGGGACTTTC
CGCTGGGGACTTTCCAGGGAGGCGTGGCCTGGGCGGGACTGGGGAGTGGCGAGCCCTCAGATCCTGCATA
TAAGCAGCTGCTTTTTGCCTGTACTGGGTCTCTCTGGTTAGACCAGATCTGAGCCTGGGAGCTCTCTGGC
TAACTAGGGAACCCACTGCTTAAGCCTCAATAAAGCTTGCCTTGAGTGCTTCAAGTAGTGTGTGCCCGTC
TGTTGTGTGACTCTGGTAACTAGAGATCCCTCAGACCCTTTTAGTCAGTGTGGAAAATCTCTAGCAGTAG
TAGTTCATGTCATCTTATTATTCAGTATTTATAACTTGCAAAGAAATGAATATCAGAGAGTGAGAGGCCT
TGACATTGCTAGCGTTTTACCGTCGACCTCTAGCTAGAGCTTGGCGTAATCATGGTCATAGCTGTTTCCT
GTGTGAAATTGTTATCCGCTCACAATTCCACACAACATACGAGCCGGAAGCATAAAGTGTAAAGCCTGGG
GTGCCTAATGAGTGAGCTAACTCACATTAATTGCGTTGCGCTCACTGCCCGCTTTCCAGTCGGGAAACCT
GTCGTGCCAGCTGCATTAATGAATCGGCCAACGCGCGGGGAGAGGCGGTTTGCGTATTGGGCGCTCTTCC
GCTTCCTCGCTCACTGACTCGCTGCGCTCGGTCGTTCGGCTGCGGCGAGCGGTATCAGCTCACTCAAAGG
CGGTAATACGGTTATCCACAGAATCAGGGGATAACGCAGGAAAGAACATGTGAGCAAAAGGCCAGCAAAA
GGCCAGGAACCGTAAAAAGGCCGCGTTGCTGGCGTTTTTCCATAGGCTCCGCCCCCCTGACGAGCATCAC
AAAAATCGACGCTCAAGTCAGAGGTGGCGAAACCCGACAGGACTATAAAGATACCAGGCGTTTCCCCCTG
GAAGCTCCCTCGTGCGCTCTCCTGTTCCGACCCTGCCGCTTACCGGATACCTGTCCGCCTTTCTCCCTTC
GGGAAGCGTGGCGCTTTCTCATAGCTCACGCTGTAGGTATCTCAGTTCGGTGTAGGTCGTTCGCTCCAAG
CTGGGCTGTGTGCACGAACCCCCCGTTCAGCCCGACCGCTGCGCCTTATCCGGTAACTATCGTCTTGAGT
CCAACCCGGTAAGACACGACTTATCGCCACTGGCAGCAGCCACTGGTAACAGGATTAGCAGAGCGAGGTA
TGTAGGCGGTGCTACAGAGTTCTTGAAGTGGTGGCCTAACTACGGCTACACTAGAAGAACAGTATTTGGT
ATCTGCGCTCTGCTGAAGCCAGTTACCTTCGGAAAAAGAGTTGGTAGCTCTTGATCCGGCAAACAAACCA
CCGCTGGTAGCGGTTTTTTTGTTTGCAAGCAGCAGATTACGCGCAGAAAAAAAGGATCTCAAGAAGATCC
TTTGATCTTTTCTACGGGGTCTGACGCTCAGTGGAACGAAAACTCACGTTAAGGGATTTTGGTCATGAGA
TTATCAAAAAGGATCTTCACCTAGATCCTTTTAAATTAAAAATGAAGTTTTAAATCAATCTAAAGTATAT
ATGAGTAAACTTGGTCTGACAGTTACCAATGCTTAATCAGTGAGGCACCTATCTCAGCGATCTGTCTATT
TCGTTCATCCATAGTTGCCTGACTCCCCGTCGTGTAGATAACTACGATACGGGAGGGCTTACCATCTGGC
CCCAGTGCTGCAATGATACCGCGAGACCCACGCTCACCGGCTCCAGATTTATCAGCAATAAACCAGCCAG
CCGGAAGGGCCGAGCGCAGAAGTGGTCCTGCAACTTTATCCGCCTCCATCCAGTCTATTAATTGTTGCCG
GGAAGCTAGAGTAAGTAGTTCGCCAGTTAATAGTTTGCGCAACGTTGTTGCCATTGCTACAGGCATCGTG
GTGTCACGCTCGTCGTTTGGTATGGCTTCATTCAGCTCCGGTTCCCAACGATCAAGGCGAGTTACATGAT
CCCCCATGTTGTGCAAAAAAGCGGTTAGCTCCTTCGGTCCTCCGATCGTTGTCAGAAGTAAGTTGGCCGC
AGTGTTATCACTCATGGTTATGGCAGCACTGCATAATTCTCTTACTGTCATGCCATCCGTAAGATGCTTT
TCTGTGACTGGTGAGTACTCAACCAAGTCATTCTGAGAATAGTGTATGCGGCGACCGAGTTGCTCTTGCC
CGGCGTCAATACGGGATAATACCGCGCCACATAGCAGAACTTTAAAAGTGCTCATCATTGGAAAACGTTC
TTCGGGGCGAAAACTCTCAAGGATCTTACCGCTGTTGAGATCCAGTTCGATGTAACCCACTCGTGCACCC
AACTGATCTTCAGCATCTTTTACTTTCACCAGCGTTTCTGGGTGAGCAAAAACAGGAAGGCAAAATGCCG
CAAAAAAGGGAATAAGGGCGACACGGAAATGTTGAATACTCATACTCTTCCTTTTTCAATATTATTGAAG
CATTTATCAGGGTTATTGTCTCATGAGCGGATACATATTTGAATGTATTTAGAAAAATAAACAAATAGGG
GTTCCGCGCACATTTCCCCGAAAAGTGCCACCTGACGTCGACGGATCGGGAGATCAACTTGTTTATTGCA
GCTTATAATGGTTACAAATAAAGCAATAGCATCACAAATTTCACAAATAAAGCATTTTTTTCACTGCATT
CTAGTTGTGGTTTGTCCAAACTCATCAATGTATCTTATCATGTCTGGATCAACTGGATAACTCAAGCTAA
CCAAAATCATCCCAAACTTCCCACCCCATACCCTATTACCACTGCCAATTACCTAGTGGTTTCATTTACT
CTAAACCTGTGATTCCTCTGAATTATTTTCATTTTAAAGAAATTGTATTTGTTAAATATGTACTACAAAC
TTAGTAGTTTTTAAAGAAATTGTATTTGTTAAATATGTACTACAAACTTAGTAGT
Features (pLannotate 1.2.2; 23 found; start..end, strand, type, name):
    377..634     +  LTR            5' LTR (truncated): truncated 5' long terminal repeat (LTR) from HIV-1
    681..806     +  misc_feature   HIV-1 Ψ: packaging signal of human immunodeficiency virus type 1
    790..1128    +  CDS            HIV-1 gag (fragment): gag protein from human immunodeficiency virus 1; gag
   1303..1536    +  misc_feature   RRE: The Rev response element (RRE) of HIV-1 allows for Rev-dependent mRNA export from the nucleus to the cytoplasm.
   1913..2013    +  CDS            Rev (fragment): human immunodeficiency virus 1 (HIV-1) Rev protein; rev; enhances nuclear export of unspliced and incompletely spliced viral mRNAs
   2028..2144    +  misc_feature   cPPT/CTS: central polypurine tract and central termination sequence of HIV-1
   2206..2520    +  promoter       tight TRE promoter: Tet-responsive promoter PTight, consisting of seven tet operator sequences followed by the minimal CMV promoter
   2545..5880    +  CDS            Myrf: MYRF_MOUSE - Also known as Gm1804, Gm98, Mrf. Experimental evidence at protein level: Swiss-Prot protein existence level 1. [Myelin regulatory factor, N-terminal]: Transcription factor that specifically activates expression of myelin genes such as MBP, MOG, MAG, DUSP15 and PLP1 during oligodendrocyte (OL) maturation, thereby playing a central role in oligodendrocyte maturation and CNS myelination (PubMed:19596243, PubMed:22956843, PubMed:23966833, PubMed:24204311, PubMed:27532821). Specifically recognizes and binds DNA sequence 5'-CTGGYAC-3' in the regulatory regions of myelin-specific genes a
   5900..6399    +  promoter       PGK promoter: mouse phosphoglycerate kinase 1 promoter
   6420..7019    +  CDS            PuroR: puromycin N-acetyltransferase; pac from Streptomyces alboniger; confers resistance to puromycin
   7037..7625    +  misc_feature   WPRE: woodchuck hepatitis virus posttranscriptional regulatory element
   7642..7746    +  CDS            nef (fragment): NEF_HV1Z2 - Experimental evidence at protein level: Swiss-Prot protein existence level 1. Extracellular Nef protein targets CD4(+) T-lymphocytes for apoptosis by interacting with CXCR4 surface receptors. From Human immunodeficiency virus type 1 group M subtype D (isolate Z2/CDC-Z34) (HIV-1).
   7745..8161    +  CDS            nef (fragment): NEF_HV1BR - Experimental evidence at protein level: Swiss-Prot protein existence level 1. Extracellular Nef protein targets CD4(+) T-lymphocytes for apoptosis by interacting with CXCR4 surface receptors (PubMed:14990729). From Human immunodeficiency virus type 1 group M subtype B (isolate BRU/LAI) (HIV-1).
   8209..8466    +  LTR            5' LTR (truncated): truncated 5' long terminal repeat (LTR) from HIV-1
   8617..8639    -  protein_bind   lac operator (fragment): The lac repressor binds to the lac operator to inhibit transcription in E. coli. This inhibition can be relieved by adding lactose or isopropyl-β-D-thiogalactopyranoside (IPTG). lac repressor encoded by lacI
   8643..8673    -  promoter       lac promoter: promoter for the E. coli lac operon
   8688..8709    -  protein_bind   CAP binding site: CAP binding activates transcription in the presence of cAMP. E. coli catabolite activator protein
   8722..8814    -  CDS            lacI (fragment): lac repressor; lacI; The lac repressor binds to the lac operator to inhibit transcription in E. coli. This inhibition can be relieved by adding lactose or isopropyl-β-D-thiogalactopyranoside (IPTG).
   8997..9582    -  rep_origin     ori: high-copy-number ColE1/pMB1/pBR322/pUC origin of replication
   9753..10613   -  CDS            AmpR: β-lactamase; bla; confers resistance to ampicillin, carbenicillin, and related antibiotics
  10614..10718   -  promoter       AmpR promoter: bla
  10766..10900   +  polyA_signal   SV40 poly(A) signal: SV40 polyadenylation signal
  11115..329     +  CDS            nef (fragment) (across the origin): NEF_HV1BR - Experimental evidence at protein level: Swiss-Prot protein existence level 1. Extracellular Nef protein targets CD4(+) T-lymphocytes for apoptosis by interacting with CXCR4 surface receptors (PubMed:14990729). From Human immunodeficiency virus type 1 group M subtype B (isolate BRU/LAI) (HIV-1).
