[The description below was written by a language model from this plasmid's Addgene catalogue record and pLannotate feature annotations shown in this document.]
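Description:
pLVX-Tight-Puro_MYRF is an HIV-1-based lentiviral transfer plasmid built on the commercial pLVX-Tight-Puro backbone and carrying the mouse Myrf (myelin regulatory factor) coding sequence for doxycycline-controlled expression in mammalian cells. In bacteria it is maintained through a high-copy ColE1/pUC-type origin and an ampicillin resistance gene (β-lactamase with its own promoter). Small lac promoter/operator and lacI remnants in the backbone appear to be cloning-vector leftovers rather than functional parts of the design.

Between the two LTR elements the annotation shows the usual cis-acting lentiviral signals. These are the Ψ packaging signal with an adjoining gag fragment, the Rev response element for nuclear export of unspliced vector RNA, and the cPPT/CTS, which aids nuclear import of the reverse-transcribed genome. The short gag, Rev and nef "CDS" hits are residual viral sequence flanking these elements, not expressed genes.

The payload is driven by the tight TRE promoter (PTight), made of seven tet operators upstream of a minimal CMV promoter. It is essentially silent unless a tetracycline-controlled transactivator is present. This plasmid does not encode a transactivator, so one must be supplied separately. Downstream of the roughly 3.3 kb Myrf open reading frame, a mouse PGK promoter constitutively expresses puromycin N-acetyltransferase for selection of transduced cells. A WPRE follows to enhance transcript stability and expression.

MYRF activates myelin genes during oligodendrocyte maturation. The associated work concerns transcription factor-mediated reprogramming of fibroblasts into oligodendrocyte progenitor cells, which suggests the construct serves for inducible delivery of this factor.
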