Addgene plasmid #64843: pLVX-Tight-Puro_MYRF
Purpose: A lentiviral vector for the expression of mouse MYRF under doxycyline control.
Depositing lab: Paul Tesar. Depositing organization: Case Western Reserve University. Publication: Transcription factor-mediated reprogramming of fibroblasts to expandable, myelinogenic oligodendrocyte progenitor cells. Najm FJ, Lager AM, Zaremba A, Wyatt K, Caprariello AV, Factor DC, Karl RT, Maeda T, Miller RH, Tesar PJ. Nat Biotechnol. 2013 May;31(5):426-33. doi: 10.1038/nbt.2561. Epub 2013 Apr 14. PubMed 23584611.
Backbone
  Vector backbone: pLVX-Tight-Puro
  Backbone manufacturer: Clontech
  Backbone size w/o insert (bp): 7791
  Total vector size (bp): 11115
  Vector type: Mammalian Expression, Bacterial Expression, Lentiviral
  Selectable markers: Puromycin
Growth in bacteria
  Bacterial resistance: Ampicillin, 100 μg/mL
  Growth temperature: 37°C
  Growth strain: NEB Stable
  Copy number: High Copy
Gene/Insert
  Gene/Insert name: MYRF
  Species: M. musculus (mouse)
  Entrez Gene: Myrf (a.k.a. 6030439E18, Gm1804, Gm98, Mrf)
Terms and licenses: Academic/Nonprofit Terms; Industry Terms: Not Available to Industry
How to cite: pLVX-Tight-Puro_MYRF was a gift from Paul Tesar (Addgene plasmid # 64843 ; http://n2t.net/addgene:64843 ; RRID:Addgene_64843)
