>Addgene plasmid #64843 | pLVX-Tight-Puro_MYRF | addgene partial sequence | sequence record 112278 | pCEP-fwd 5'-AGAGCTCGTTTAGTGAACCG-3'
CGCGGCCGCACCATGGAGGTGGTGGACGAGACCGAAGCGCTGCAGCGCTTCTTCGAAGGCCATGACATCA
GCGGTGCCCTGGAGCCCTCCAATATAGACACCAGTATCCTGGAGGAGTACATTGGCAAAGAGGACGCCTC
TGATCTCTGCTTCCCTGAGATCTCTGCACCAGCCAGCACTGCCTCCTTCCCCCACGGGCCACCGGCCATT
CCCGGCTCCAGCGGGCTCCACCATCTGAGCCCCCCTGGGAGCGGACCATCCCCTGGGCGCCATGGCCCCC
TCCCACCCCCGACCTACGGCACCCCACTCAACTGCAACAACAACAACGGCATGGGCACCGCCCCTAAGCC
CTTCCTGGGGGGCTCTGGGCCTCCCATCAAAGCAGAGCCAAAGGCCCCCTATGCCCCAGGCACACTGCCA
GACTCGCCCCCAGACTCAGGCTCTGAGGCCTACTCCCCTCAGCAGGTGAATGACCCCCATCTTCTACGCA
CCATAACCCCGGAGACTCTATGCCACGTGGGAGTTTCTTCCCGCCTGGAGCACCCGCCCCCACCTCCAGC
CCACCTGCCAGGCCCACCACCACCGCCACCTCCCCCACCTCACTACCCTGTCCTGCAACGGGACCTCTAC
ATGAAGGCTGAGCCCCCTGTACCCCCTTATGCTGCCATGGGGCCGGGTCTGGTGCCCCCCGAGCTCCATC
ACACCCAGCAGACCCAGGTGCTACACCAGCTGCTGCAACAGCATGGAGCTGAACTCCCTCCACACCCCTC
TAAGAAGAGGAAGCACTCTGAATCACCCCCCAACACCCTCAATGCCCAAATGCTGAACGGAATGATCAAG
CAGGAACCTGGGACTGTCACAGCCTTGCCTCCACACCCTGCCA
