>Addgene plasmid #64843 | pLVX-Tight-Puro_MYRF | addgene partial sequence | sequence record 112280 | pPHAGE-3 5'-GCT CCA GAC TGC CTT GGG AAA AGC-3'
GCGTCTAGTCACACAGGCGGTAGAAGTGGAAGTAGTAGTCGGTGGCTGGCTGAACGATGGCCTCTGAGCT
GCAGTTGGCCTGACCCAGCAATGTCACCCGGAAGTGGTATGTGAATTCACGGAAGGACAGGATGGTTACT
GGCCACTGATGAGAGGTGCCCTGGGTGTCCTGATGCGGGTGGAACCTCTGCAAAAAGCCTCCCTCCTCAC
AGGGCTCCTCCTCCGATGTCAGGCTGCACAGTACCACGGACACAGGGGTGGAGGAATTCATCTGCAGGGT
CAGGCTGAGGTGCAGTGGTGTGCTGCTGCTGACAGGGATGTGGTAGGTGAAGTTGCCAAGCCTGCAAGCA
CCTTCTGGCACACAGTACTGAGAAGTGATAGGCATGGAATTCTCCAGCAGCTGGATGGAGGTCAGGGATG
GCGCTGGGTCTAGCTGGCCCTGGGTCTGTGTGAATTGGGCAGGGCTTGGGCTGGGTTGCGGGGCTCCTCT
GCGGGCTCGACTTTGGAGATTGAAGCTGGGGCTGTTCTTGGTCTTGCTCTGCCCTCCAGGAAAGGGGACC
ACAGGACTGGCCAGAGGTTCCAGGCTCTTGGAATGCTTGGAATAGCTGATGCCATTAGCTGAGATGCCCC
AGGATTTGGCTCTGATGTTGGTGACTGGCAGTGGGGCCATCTGGCCAGGGCCTGAGTGCTTGGGGTTAGA
GCTGGGGCTTGGAGTAGGAGTAAGAGTGGGGCCAAGGGCAGGATCTGTAGCAGGACTGGAGACGGGAGGA
GAGCAGCAGACGATGGGGCAGGGCTGGCTGGAGCACAGGTCCAAGGCACGGAGAGCTGGACCCGAGGCTG
ACTTGGTAACCAGCAGCAAAGAGGGCTGTGTGCCTGGTAGTCCGGTGGTCATGGAGGACTGTCGGAGCTG
TGTGGTCCCGAAGCTCTGGCTGGACCTGCCATCAGCATCCACCAGGTCCTCTTCAGAGCGCAGGCTCAGC
ACATATAGTGTGGACATAGACACCACGCTGAAGGCCATGACC
